Addgene plasmid #185053: T11-HA-hORF1
Purpose: expression of human L1 ORF1 protein
Depositing lab: Constance Ciaudo. Depositing organization: ETH Zurich (Swiss Federal Institute of Technology). Publication: Sequestration of LINE-1 in cytosolic aggregates by MOV10 restricts retrotransposition. Arora R, Bodak M, Penouty L, Hackman C, Ciaudo C. EMBO Rep. 2022 Jul 20:e54458. doi: 10.15252/embr.202154458. PubMed 35856394.
Backbone
  Vector backbone: pCDNA3
  Vector type: Mammalian Expression
Growth in bacteria
  Bacterial resistance: Ampicillin, 100 μg/mL
  Growth temperature: 37°C
  Growth strain: DH5alpha
  Copy number: High Copy
Gene/Insert
  Gene/Insert name: L1-hORF1
  Species: H. sapiens (human)
  Insert size (bp): 1017
  Tag / fusion protein: HA (N terminal on insert)
  Cloning method: Ligation Independent Cloning
  Sequencing primers: 5′ taatacgactcactatagg; 3′ TAGAAGGCACAGTCGAGG
Terms and licenses: Academic/Nonprofit Terms; Industry Terms: Not Available to Industry
How to cite: T11-HA-hORF1 was a gift from Constance Ciaudo (Addgene plasmid # 185053 ; http://n2t.net/addgene:185053 ; RRID:Addgene_185053)
