[The description below was written by a language model from this plasmid's Addgene catalogue record and pLannotate feature annotations shown in this document.]
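Description:
T11-HA-hORF1 is a mammalian expression plasmid built on the pCDNA3 backbone for producing the ORF1 protein of the human LINE-1 retrotransposon. In E. coli it is maintained at high copy through a ColE1/pUC-type origin and selected with ampicillin via the β-lactamase gene. An f1 origin is also present, which in principle allows single-stranded DNA production. For mammalian cells, the backbone carries an SV40 early promoter driving the neomycin phosphotransferase gene with an SV40 polyadenylation signal, the usual pCDNA3 arrangement that allows G418 selection of stable transfectants.

The payload is the human L1 ORF1 coding sequence (L1RE1, catalogued as a 1017 bp insert), placed downstream of the CMV immediate early enhancer and promoter and followed by the bovine growth hormone polyadenylation signal. ORF1p is a nucleic acid-binding chaperone that associates with its own transcript and is essential for LINE-1 retrotransposition. The catalogue entry records an N-terminal HA epitope tag, which would allow detection or immunoprecipitation with anti-HA antibodies. The automated annotation does not call the tag as a separate feature, though there is unannotated sequence just upstream of the ORF1 match. A short fragment annotated there as matching an Aequorea-derived fluorescent protein, and a small HIV-1 LTR fragment near the CMV promoter, are probably partial-homology hits rather than functional elements. T7 and SP6 promoters flank the insert and can serve for sequencing or in vitro transcription.

The stated purpose is expression of human L1 ORF1 protein. The associated publication concerns the restriction of LINE-1 retrotransposition by MOV10 through sequestration in cytosolic aggregates.
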