Features (pLannotate 1.2.2; 22 found; start..end, strand, type, name):
     55..107     -  misc_feature   bom (fragment): basis of mobility region from pBR322
    262..641     +  enhancer       CMV enhancer: human cytomegalovirus immediate early enhancer
    642..845     +  promoter       CMV promoter: human cytomegalovirus (CMV) immediate early promoter
    841..874     +  LTR            5' LTR (truncated) (fragment): truncated 5' long terminal repeat (LTR) from HIV-1
    890..908     +  promoter       T7 promoter: promoter for bacteriophage T7 RNA polymerase
    913..981     +  CDS            W2 (fragment): W2 is a basic (constitutively fluorescent) cyan fluorescent protein published in 1996, derived from Aequorea victoria.
   1132..2106    +  CDS            L1RE1: LORF1_HUMAN - Also known as LRE1. Experimental evidence at protein level: Swiss-Prot protein existence level 1. Nucleic acid-binding protein which is essential for retrotransposition of LINE-1 elements in the genome. Functions as a nucleic acid chaperone binding its own transcript and therefore preferentially mobilizing the transcript from which they are encoded. From Homo sapiens (Human).
   2173..2191    -  promoter       SP6 promoter: promoter for bacteriophage SP6 RNA polymerase
   2217..2441    +  polyA_signal   bGH poly(A) signal: bovine growth hormone polyadenylation signal
   2445..2466    +  promoter       SV40 promoter (fragment): SV40 enhancer and early promoter
   2487..2915    +  rep_origin     f1 ori (sequence partly withheld): f1 bacteriophage origin of replication; arrow indicates direction of (+) strand synthesis
   2929..3258    +  promoter       SV40 promoter: SV40 enhancer and early promoter
   3325..4116    +  CDS            neo: KKA2_KLEPN - Also known as kan, nptII. Experimental evidence at protein level: Swiss-Prot protein existence level 1. Resistance to kanamycin, neomycin, paromomycin, ribostamycin, butirosin and gentamicin B. From Klebsiella pneumoniae.
   4140..4298    +  CDS            ble (fragment): BLE_KLEPN - Experimental evidence at protein level: Swiss-Prot protein existence level 1. Binding protein with a strong affinity to the bleomycin family of antibiotics. Binds to CL990; an antimitotic-antibiotic compound. From Klebsiella pneumoniae.
   4293..4414    +  polyA_signal   SV40 poly(A) signal: SV40 polyadenylation signal
   4487..4503    -  protein_bind   lac operator: The lac repressor binds to the lac operator to inhibit transcription in E. coli. This inhibition can be relieved by adding lactose or isopropyl-β-D-thiogalactopyranoside (IPTG). lac repressor encoded by lacI
   4511..4541    -  promoter       lac promoter: promoter for the E. coli lac operon
   4556..4577    -  protein_bind   CAP binding site: CAP binding activates transcription in the presence of cAMP. E. coli catabolite activator protein
   4590..4682    -  CDS            lacI (fragment): lac repressor; lacI; The lac repressor binds to the lac operator to inhibit transcription in E. coli. This inhibition can be relieved by adding lactose or isopropyl-β-D-thiogalactopyranoside (IPTG).
   4865..5453    -  rep_origin     ori: high-copy-number ColE1/pMB1/pBR322/pUC origin of replication
   5624..6484    -  CDS            AmpR: β-lactamase; bla; confers resistance to ampicillin, carbenicillin, and related antibiotics
   6485..6589    -  promoter       AmpR promoter: bla
>Addgene plasmid #185053 | T11-HA-hORF1 | addgene full sequence | sequence record 363840 | Addgene NGS Result
TTTCCCCGAAAAGTGCCACCTGACGTCGACGGATCGGGAGATCTCCCGATCCCCTATGGTGCACTCTCAG
TACAATCTGCTCTGATGCCGCATAGTTAAGCCAGTATCTGCTCCCTGCTTGTGTGTTGGAGGTCGCTGAG
TAGTGCGCGAGCAAAATTTAAGCTACAACAAGGCAAGGCTTGACCGACAATTGCATGAAGAATCTGCTTA
GGGTTAGGCGTTTTGCGCTGCTTCGCGATGTACGGGCCAGATATACGCGTTGACATTGATTATTGACTAG
TTATTAATAGTAATCAATTACGGGGTCATTAGTTCATAGCCCATATATGGAGTTCCGCGTTACATAACTT
ACGGTAAATGGCCCGCCTGGCTGACCGCCCAACGACCCCCGCCCATTGACGTCAATAATGACGTATGTTC
CCATAGTAACGCCAATAGGGACTTTCCATTGACGTCAATGGGTGGAGTATTTACGGTAAACTGCCCACTT
GGCAGTACATCAAGTGTATCATATGCCAAGTACGCCCCCTATTGACGTCAATGACGGTAAATGGCCCGCC
TGGCATTATGCCCAGTACATGACCTTATGGGACTTTCCTACTTGGCAGTACATCTACGTATTAGTCATCG
CTATTACCATGGTGATGCGGTTTTGGCAGTACATCAATGGGCGTGGATAGCGGTTTGACTCACGGGGATT
TCCAAGTCTCCACCCCATTGACGTCAATGGGAGTTTGTTTTGGCACCAAAATCAACGGGACTTTCCAAAA
TGTCGTAACAACTCCGCCCCATTGACGCAAATGGGCGGTAGGCGTGTACGGTGGGAGGTCTATATAAGCA
GAGCTCTCTGGCTAACTAGAGAACCCACTGCTTACTGGCTTATCGAAATTAATACGACTCACTATAGGGA
GACCCAAGCTTACCATGGAGAAGAGGGACCACATGGTGCTGCTGGAGTACGTGACCGCCGCCGGCATCAC
CGACGCCTCGGGGGTACCAGGTTCATATCCGTATGATGTGCCGGATTATGCGGGCGGACCCGGGAGCGGC
GGTGAGGGCTCAGCCGGCGGAGGACCGGTCGGAGGCGGATCCATGGGGAAAAAACAGAACAGAAAAACTG
GAAACTCTAAAACGCAGAGCGCCTCTCCTCCTCCAAAGGAACGCAGTTCCTCACCAGCAACAGAACAAAG
CTGGATGGAGAATGATTTTGATGAGCTGAGAGAAGAAGGCTTCAGACGATCAAATTACTCTGAGCTACGG
GAGGACATTCAAACCAAAGGCAAAGAAGTTGAAAACTTTGAAAAAAATTTAGAAGAATGTATAACTAGAA
TAACCAATACAGAGAAGTGCTTAAAGGAGCTGATGGAGCTGAAAACCAAGGCTCGAGAACTACGTGAAGA
ATGCAGAAGCCTCAGGAGCCGATGCGATCAACTGGAAGAAAGGGTATCAGCAATGGAAGATGAAATGAAT
GAAATGAAGCGAGAAGGGAAGTTTAGAGAAAAAAGAATAAAAAGAAATGAGCAAAGCCTCCAAGAAATAT
GGGACTATGTGAAAAGACCAAATCTACGTCTGATTGGTGTACCTGAAAGTGATGTGGAGAATGGAACCAA
GTTGGAAAACACTCTGCAGGATATTATCCAGGAGAACTTCCCCAATCTAGCAAGGCAGGCCAACGTTCAG
ATTCAGGAAATACAGAGAACGCCACAAAGATACTCCTCGAGAAGAGCAACTCCAAGACACATAATTGTCA
GATTCACCAAAGTTGAAATGAAGGAAAAAATGTTAAGGGCAGCCAGAGAGAAAGGTCGGGTTACCCTCAA
AGGAAAGCCCATCAGACTAACAGCGGATCTCTCGGCAGAAACCCTACAAGCCAGAAGAGAGTGGGGGCCA
ATATTCAACATTCTTAAAGAAAAGAATTTTCAACCCAGAATTTCATATCCAGCCAAACTAAGCTTCATAA
GTGAAGGAGAAATAAAATACTTTATAGACAAGCAAATGTTGAGAGATTTTGTCACCACCAGGCCTGCCCT
AAAAGAGCTCCTGAAGGAAGCGCTAAACATGGAAAGGAACAACCGGTACCAGCCGCTGCAAAATCATGCC
AAAATGTAATGAGAATTCTGCAGATATCCATCACACTGGCGGCCGCTCGAGCATGCATCTAGAGGGCCCT
ATTCTATAGTGTCACCTAAATGCTAGAGCTCGCTGATCAGCCTCGACTGTGCCTTCTAGTTGCCAGCCAT
CTGTTGTTTGCCCCTCCCCCGTGCCTTCCTTGACCCTGGAAGGTGCCACTCCCACTGTCCTTTCCTAATA
AAATGAGGAAATTGCATCGCATTGTCTGAGTAGGTGTCATTCTATTCTGGGGGGTGGGGTGGGGCAGGAC
AGCAAGGGGGAGGATTGGGAAGACAATAGCAGGCATGCTGGGGATGCGGTGGGCTCTATGGCTTCTGAGG
CGGAAAGAACCAGCTGGGGCTCTAGGGGGTATCCCC
[124 nt withheld, positions 2487-2610]
C
[91 nt withheld, positions 2612-2702]
A
[49 nt withheld, positions 2704-2752]
CCTTTGACGTTGGAGTCCACGTTCTTT
[37 nt withheld, positions 2780-2816]
ACCCTATCTCGGTCTATTCTTTTGATTTATAAGGGATTTTGCCGATTTCGGCCTATTGGTTAAAAAATGA
GCTGATTTAACAAAAATTTAACGCGAATTAATTCTGTGGAATGTGTGTCAGTTAGGGTGTGGAAAGTCCC
CAGGCTCCCCAGCAGGCAGAAGTATGCAAAGCATGCATCTCAATTAGTCAGCAACCAGGTGTGGAAAGTC
CCCAGGCTCCCCAGCAGGCAGAAGTATGCAAAGCATGCATCTCAATTAGTCAGCAACCATAGTCCCGCCC
CTAACTCCGCCCATCCCGCCCCTAACTCCGCCCAGTTCCGCCCATTCTCCGCCCCATGGCTGACTAATTT
TTTTTATTTATGCAGAGGCCGAGGCCGCCTCTGCCTCTGAGCTATTCCAGAAGTAGTGAGGAGGCTTTTT
TGGAGGCCTAGGCTTTTGCAAAAAGCTCCCGGGAGCTTGTATATCCATTTTCGGATCTGATCAAGAGACA
GGATGAGGATCGTTTCGCATGATTGAACAAGATGGATTGCACGCAGGTTCTCCGGCCGCTTGGGTGGAGA
GGCTATTCGGCTATGACTGGGCACAACAGACAATCGGCTGCTCTGATGCCGCCGTGTTCCGGCTGTCAGC
GCAGGGGCGCCCGGTTCTTTTTGTCAAGACCGACCTGTCCGGTGCCCTGAATGAACTGCAGGACGAGGCA
GCGCGGCTATCGTGGCTGGCCACGACGGGCGTTCCTTGCGCAGCTGTGCTCGACGTTGTCACTGAAGCGG
GAAGGGACTGGCTGCTATTGGGCGAAGTGCCGGGGCAGGATCTCCTGTCATCTCACCTTGCTCCTGCCGA
GAAAGTATCCATCATGGCTGATGCAATGCGGCGGCTGCATACGCTTGATCCGGCTACCTGCCCATTCGAC
CACCAAGCGAAACATCGCATCGAGCGAGCACGTACTCGGATGGAAGCCGGTCTTGTCGATCAGGATGATC
TGGACGAAGAGCATCAGGGGCTCGCGCCAGCCGAACTGTTCGCCAGGCTCAAGGCGCGCATGCCCGACGG
CGAGGATCTCGTCGTGACCCATGGCGATGCCTGCTTGCCGAATATCATGGTGGAAAATGGCCGCTTTTCT
GGATTCATCGACTGTGGCCGGCTGGGTGTGGCGGACCGCTATCAGGACATAGCGTTGGCTACCCGTGATA
TTGCTGAAGAGCTTGGCGGCGAATGGGCTGACCGCTTCCTCGTGCTTTACGGTATCGCCGCTCCCGATTC
GCAGCGCATCGCCTTCTATCGCCTTCTTGACGAGTTCTTCTGAGCGGGACTCTGGGGTTCGAAATGACCG
ACCAAGCGACGCCCAACCTGCCATCACGAGATTTCGATTCCACCGCCGCCTTCTATGAAAGGTTGGGCTT
CGGAATCGTTTTCCGGGACGCCGGCTGGATGATCCTCCAGCGCGGGGATCTCATGCTGGAGTTCTTCGCC
CACCCCAACTTGTTTATTGCAGCTTATAATGGTTACAAATAAAGCAATAGCATCACAAATTTCACAAATA
AAGCATTTTTTTCACTGCATTCTAGTTGTGGTTTGTCCAAACTCATCAATGTATCTTATCATGTCTGTAT
ACCGTCGACCTCTAGCTAGAGCTTGGCGTAATCATGGTCATAGCTGTTTCCTGTGTGAAATTGTTATCCG
CTCACAATTCCACACAACATACGAGCCGGAAGCATAAAGTGTAAAGCCTGGGGTGCCTAATGAGTGAGCT
AACTCACATTAATTGCGTTGCGCTCACTGCCCGCTTTCCAGTCGGGAAACCTGTCGTGCCAGCTGCATTA
ATGAATCGGCCAACGCGCGGGGAGAGGCGGTTTGCGTATTGGGCGCTCTTCCGCTTCCTCGCTCACTGAC
TCGCTGCGCTCGGTCGTTCGGCTGCGGCGAGCGGTATCAGCTCACTCAAAGGCGGTAATACGGTTATCCA
CAGAATCAGGGGATAACGCAGGAAAGAACATGTGAGCAAAAGGCCAGCAAAAGGCCAGGAACCGTAAAAA
GGCCGCGTTGCTGGCGTTTTTCCATAGGCTCCGCCCCCCTGACGAGCATCACAAAAATCGACGCTCAAGT
CAGAGGTGGCGAAACCCGACAGGACTATAAAGATACCAGGCGTTTCCCCCTGGAAGCTCCCTCGTGCGCT
CTCCTGTTCCGACCCTGCCGCTTACCGGATACCTGTCCGCCTTTCTCCCTTCGGGAAGCGTGGCGCTTTC
TCATAGCTCACGCTGTAGGTATCTCAGTTCGGTGTAGGTCGTTCGCTCCAAGCTGGGCTGTGTGCACGAA
CCCCCCGTTCAGCCCGACCGCTGCGCCTTATCCGGTAACTATCGTCTTGAGTCCAACCCGGTAAGACACG
ACTTATCGCCACTGGCAGCAGCCACTGGTAACAGGATTAGCAGAGCGAGGTATGTAGGCGGTGCTACAGA
GTTCTTGAAGTGGTGGCCTAACTACGGCTACACTAGAAGAACAGTATTTGGTATCTGCGCTCTGCTGAAG
CCAGTTACCTTCGGAAAAAGAGTTGGTAGCTCTTGATCCGGCAAACAAACCACCGCTGGTAGCGGTGGTT
TTTTTGTTTGCAAGCAGCAGATTACGCGCAGAAAAAAAGGATCTCAAGAAGATCCTTTGATCTTTTCTAC
GGGGTCTGACGCTCAGTGGAACGAAAACTCACGTTAAGGGATTTTGGTCATGAGATTATCAAAAAGGATC
TTCACCTAGATCCTTTTAAATTAAAAATGAAGTTTTAAATCAATCTAAAGTATATATGAGTAAACTTGGT
CTGACAGTTACCAATGCTTAATCAGTGAGGCACCTATCTCAGCGATCTGTCTATTTCGTTCATCCATAGT
TGCCTGACTCCCCGTCGTGTAGATAACTACGATACGGGAGGGCTTACCATCTGGCCCCAGTGCTGCAATG
ATACCGCGAGACCCACGCTCACCGGCTCCAGATTTATCAGCAATAAACCAGCCAGCCGGAAGGGCCGAGC
GCAGAAGTGGTCCTGCAACTTTATCCGCCTCCATCCAGTCTATTAATTGTTGCCGGGAAGCTAGAGTAAG
TAGTTCGCCAGTTAATAGTTTGCGCAACGTTGTTGCCATTGCTACAGGCATCGTGGTGTCACGCTCGTCG
TTTGGTATGGCTTCATTCAGCTCCGGTTCCCAACGATCAAGGCGAGTTACATGATCCCCCATGTTGTGCA
AAAAAGCGGTTAGCTCCTTCGGTCCTCCGATCGTTGTCAGAAGTAAGTTGGCCGCAGTGTTATCACTCAT
GGTTATGGCAGCACTGCATAATTCTCTTACTGTCATGCCATCCGTAAGATGCTTTTCTGTGACTGGTGAG
TACTCAACCAAGTCATTCTGAGAATAGTGTATGCGGCGACCGAGTTGCTCTTGCCCGGCGTCAATACGGG
ATAATACCGCGCCACATAGCAGAACTTTAAAAGTGCTCATCATTGGAAAACGTTCTTCGGGGCGAAAACT
CTCAAGGATCTTACCGCTGTTGAGATCCAGTTCGATGTAACCCACTCGTGCACCCAACTGATCTTCAGCA
TCTTTTACTTTCACCAGCGTTTCTGGGTGAGCAAAAACAGGAAGGCAAAATGCCGCAAAAAAGGGAATAA
GGGCGACACGGAAATGTTGAATACTCATACTCTTCCTTTTTCAATATTATTGAAGCATTTATCAGGGTTA
TTGTCTCATGAGCGGATACATATTTGAATGTATTTAGAAAAATAAACAAATAGGGGTTCCGCGCACA
